>Addgene plasmid #129792 | AmiE_I122L_pAG | addgene full sequence | sequence record 257588 | Addgene NGS Result
TCATGACCAAAATCCCTTAACGTGAGTTTTCGTTCCACTGAGCGTCAGACCTCGTAGAAAAGATCAAAGG
ATCTTCTTGAGATCCTTTTTTTCTGCGCGTAATCTGCTGCTTGCAAACAAAAAAACCACCGCTACCAGCG
GTGGTTTGTTTGCCGGATCAAGAGCTACCAACTCTTTTTCCGAAGGTAACTGGCTTCAGCAGAGCGCAGA
TACCAAATACTGTCCTTCTAGTGTAGCCGTAGTTAGGCCACCACTTCAAGAACTCTGTAGCACCGCCTAC
ATACCTCGCTCTGCTAATCCTGTTACCAGTGGCTGCTGCCAGTGGCGATAAGTCGTGTCTTACCGGGTTG
GACTCAAGACGATAGTTACCGGATAAGGCGCAGCGGTCGGGCTGAACGGGGGGTTCGTGCACACAGCCCA
GCTTGGAGCGAACGACCTACACCGAACTGAGATACCTACAGCGTGAGCTATGAGAAAGCGCCACGCTTCC
CGAAGGGAGAAAGGCGGACAGGTATCCGGTAAGCGGCAGGGTCGGAACAGGAGAGCGCACGAGGGAGCTT
CCAGGGGGAAACGCCTGGTATCTTTATAGTCCTGTCGGGTTTCGCCACCTCTGACTTGAGCGTCGATTTT
TGTGATGCTCGTCAGGGGGGCGGAGCCTATGGAAAAACGCCAGCAACGCGGCCTTTTTACGGTTCCTGGC
CTTTTGCTGGCCTTTTGCTCACATGTTCTTTCCTGCGTTATCCCCTGATTCTGTGGATAACCGTATTACC
GCCTTTGAGTGAGCTGATACCGCTCGCCGCAGCCGAACGACCGAGCGCAGCGAGTCAGTGAGCGAGGAAG
CGGAAGAGCGCCTGATGCGGTATTTTCTCCTTACGCATCTGTGCGGTATTTCACACCGCAATGGTGCACT
CTCAGTACAATCTGCTCTGATGCCGCATAGTTAAGCCAGTATACACTCCGCTATCGCTACGTGACTGGGT
CATGGCTGCGCCCCGACACCCGCCAACACCCGCTGACGCGCCCTGACGGGCTTGTCTGCTCCCGGCATCC
GCTTACAGACAAGCTGTGACCGTCTCCGGGAGCTGCATGTGTCAGAGGTTTTCACCGTCATCACCGAAAC
GCGCGAGGCAGCTGCGGTAAAGCTCATCAGCGTGGTCGTGAAGCGATTCACAGATGTCTGCCTGTTCATC
CGCGTCCAGCTCGTTGAGTTTCTCCAGAAGCGTTAATGTCTGGCTTCTGATAAAGCGGGCCATGTTAAGG
GCGGTTTTTTCCTGTTTGGTCACTGATGCCTCCGTGTAAGGGGGATTTCTGTTCATGGGGGTAATGATAC
CGATGAAACGAGAGAGGATGCTCACGATACGGGTTACTGATGATGAACATGCCCGGTTACTGGAACGTTG
TGAGGGTAAACAACTGGCGGTATGGATGCGGCGGGACCAGAGAAAAATCACTCAGGGTCAATGCCAGCGC
TTCGTTAATACAGATGTAGGTGTTCCACAGGGTAGCCAGCAGCATCCTGCGATGCAGATCCGGAACATAA
TGGTGCAGGGCGCTGACTTCCGCGTTTCCAGACTTTACGAAACACGGAAACCGAAGACCATTCATGTTGT
TGCTCAGGTCGCAGACGTTTTGCAGCAGCAGTCGCTTCACGTTCGCTCGCGTATCGGTGATTCATTCTGC
TAACCAGTAAGGCAACCCCGCCAGCCTAGCCGGGTCCTCAACGACAGGAGCACGATCATGCGCGCTGAGG
ACCCGTGGGGCCGCCATGCCGGCCACAGCTAACACCACGTCGTCCCTATCTGCTGCCCTAGGTCTATGAG
TGGTTGCTGGATAACTTGGCGGGCATGCATAAGGCTCGTACAATATATTCAGGGAGACCACAACGGTTTC
CCTCTACAAATAATTTTGTTTAACTTTCTAGAAATAATTTTGTTTAACTTTAAGAAGTTTTTATACATAT
GAGACATGGCGATATTAGCTCGTCAAATGATACCGTAGGCGTAGCCGTGGTGAATTACAAGATGCCGCGT
TTACATACTGCTGCTGAAGTCCTGGATAATGCCCGCAAAATTGCGGAAATGATCGTTGGTATGAAGCAAG
GTCTGCCGGGCATGGATCTGGTTGTGTTTCCTGAATATTCTTTACAGGGTATTATGTACGACCCTGCTGA
AATGATGGAAACAGCCGTGGCGATTCCAGGCGAAGAAACGGAAATCTTTAGCCGTGCTTGTAGAAAAGCA
AATGTTTGGGGTGTGTTCTCCCTGACCGGCGAACGTCATGAAGAACACCCTAGAAAGGCACCATACAACA
CTCTGGTCTTGCTCGATAACAACGGTGAAATCGTACAAAAGTACAGAAAGATCATCCCATGGTGTCCGAT
TGAAGGCTGGTATCCAGGTGGCCAGACATACGTCTCTGAAGGTCCGAAAGGCATGAAGATCTCATTAATT
ATCTGCGATGACGGTAATTATCCGGAAATTTGGAGAGATTGTGCCATGAAGGGTGCGGAATTGATCGTTC
GCTGCCAAGGCTATATGTACCCTGCTAAAGACCAACAAGTTATGATGGCTAAGGCAATGGCCTGGGCGAA
TAACTGTTATGTCGCTGTAGCAAACGCTGCAGGTTTTGATGGCGTTTATAGCTACTTCGGTCATAGTGCC
ATTATCGGTTTTGACGGCCGTACTCTGGGTGAATGCGGCGAAGAAGAAATGGGCATTCAATACGCGCAGT
TGTCTCTGTCACAAATCCGCGATGCCCGTGCGAATGACCAAAGTCAGAACCATTTGTTTAAAATCTTGCA
CAGAGGTTACTCCGGTTTGCAGGCTTCGGGCGATGGCGACCGTGGTCTGGCAGAATGCCCATTTGAATTC
TACCGTACCTGGGTTACTGATGCTGAAAAGGCAAGAGAAAACGTGGAACGCCTGACTCGCTCCACAACAG
GTGTCGCCCAATGCCCAGTAGGTCGTCTGCCGTATGAAGGCCTCGAGCACCACCACCACCACCACTGAGA
TCCGGCTGCTAACAAAGCCCGAAAGGAAGCTGAGTTGGCTGCTGCCACCGCTGAGCAATAACTAGCATAA
CCCCTTGGGGCCTCTAAACGGGTCTTGAGGGGTTTTTTGCTGAAAGGAGGAACTATATCCGGATTGGCGA
ATGGG
[124 nt withheld, positions 3156-3279]
C
[91 nt withheld, positions 3281-3371]
A
[49 nt withheld, positions 3373-3421]
CCTTTGACGTTGGAGTCCACGTTCTTT
[37 nt withheld, positions 3449-3485]
ACCCTATCTCGGTCTATTCTTTTGATTTATAAGGGATTTTGCCGATTTCGGCCTATTGGTTAAAAAATGA
GCTGATTTAACAAAAATTTAACGCGAATTTTAACAAAATATTAACGCTTACAATTTAGGTGGCACTTTTC
GGGGAAATGTGCGCGGAACCCCTATTTGTTTATTTTTCTAAATACATTCAAATATGTATCCGCTCATGAA
TTAATTCTTACCAATGCTTAATCAGTGAGGCACCTATCTCAGCGATCTGTCTATTTCGTTCATCCATAGT
TGCCTGACTCCCCGTCGTGTAGATAACTACGATACGGGAGGGCTTACCATCTGGCCCCAGTGCTGCAATG
ATACCGCGAGACCCACGCTCACCGGCTCCAGATTTATCAGCAATAAACCAGCCAGCCGGAAGGGCCGAGC
GCAGAAGTGGTCCTGCAACTTTATCCGCCTCCATCCAGTCTATTAATTGTTGCCGGGAAGCTAGAGTAAG
TAGTTCGCCAGTTAATAGTTTGCGCAACGTTGTTGCCATTGCTGCAGGCATCGTGGTGTCACGCTCGTCG
TTTGGTATGGCTTCATTCAGCTCCGGTTCCCAACGATCAAGGCGAGTTACATGATCCCCCATGTTGTGCA
AAAAAGCGGTTAGCTCCTTCGGTCCTCCGATCGTTGTCAGAAGTAAGTTGGCCGCAGTGTTATCACTCAT
GGTTATGGCAGCACTGCATAATTCTCTTACTGTCATGCCATCCGTAAGATGCTTTTCTGTGACTGGTGAG
TACTCAACCAAGTCATTCTGAGAATAGTGTATGCGGCGACCGAGTTGCTCTTGCCCGGCGTCAATACGGG
ATAATACCGCGCCACATAGCAGAACTTTAAAAGTGCTCATCATTGGAAAACGTTCTTCGGGGCGAAAACT
CTCAAGGATCTTACCGCTGTTGAGATCCAGTTCGATGTAACCCACTCGTGCACCCAACTGATCTTCAGCA
TCTTTTACTTTCACCAGCGTTTCTGGGTGAGCAAAAACAGGAAGGCAAAATGCCGCAAAAAAGGGAATAA
GGGCGACACGGAAATGTTGAATACTCATAACACCCCTTGTATTACTGTTTATGTAAGCAGACAGTTTTAT
TGT
Features (pLannotate 1.2.2; 12 found; start..end, strand, type, name):
     77..665     +  rep_origin     ori: high-copy-number ColE1/pMB1/pBR322/pUC origin of replication
    851..990     -  misc_feature   bom: basis of mobility region from pBR322
   1092..1283    -  CDS            rop: Rop protein, which maintains plasmids at low copy number; rop
   1300..1680    +  CDS            YPB1_ECOLX: Protein predicted: Swiss-Prot protein existence level 4. From Escherichia coli.
   1929..1947    +  RBS            RBS (fragment): efficient ribosome binding site from bacteriophage T7 gene 10 (Olins and Rangwala, 1989)
   1959..2987    +  CDS            amiE: AMIE_PSEAE - Experimental evidence at protein level: Swiss-Prot protein existence level 1. Also exhibits in vitro acyl transferase activity, transferring the acyl moiety of short-chain amides to hydroxylamine to form hydroxamates. From Pseudomonas aeruginosa (strain ATCC 15692 / DSM 22644 / CIP 104116 / JCM 14847 / LMG 12228 / 1C / PRS 101 / PAO1).
   2988..3005    +  CDS            9xHis (fragment): 9xHis affinity tag
   3015..3064    +  CDS            SET1 (fragment): solubility-enhancement tag derived from T7 phage gene 10B
   3072..3119    +  terminator     T7 terminator: transcription terminator for bacteriophage T7 RNA polymerase
   3156..3584    +  rep_origin     f1 ori (sequence partly withheld): f1 bacteriophage origin of replication; arrow indicates direction of (+) strand synthesis
   3637..3694    +  promoter       AmpR promoter (fragment): bla
   3703..4563    -  CDS            AmpR: β-lactamase; bla; confers resistance to ampicillin, carbenicillin, and related antibiotics
