[The description below was written by a language model from this plasmid's Addgene catalogue record and pLannotate feature annotations shown in this document.]
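Description:
AmiE_I122L_pAG is a bacterial expression plasmid built on the pAG backbone for constitutive expression of an I122L point mutant of AmiE, the aliphatic amidase of Pseudomonas aeruginosa PAO1. The catalogue lists a total size of about 4.6 kb, with a 1,029 bp insert, and the annotated full sequence agrees closely with this. The plasmid replicates in E. coli from a ColE1/pMB1-type origin. It retains the pBR322-derived bom mobility region and the rop gene, which normally moderates copy number, although the record lists copy number as unknown. Selection is by ampicillin through the β-lactamase gene. An f1 phage origin is also present, which in principle allows production of single-stranded DNA.

The amiE coding sequence sits downstream of a fragment of the efficient ribosome binding site from phage T7 gene 10. It is followed directly by a short run of histidine codons (annotated as a partial 9xHis match, consistent with a C-terminal His tag for detection or purification) and then by the T7 terminator. A short match to a T7 gene 10B-derived solubility tag between the His tag and the terminator is only a fragment and may simply reflect vector-derived sequence. The purpose field describes expression as constitutive, but no promoter driving amiE is annotated, so its identity is not stated in the record.

According to the deposit, the plasmid was used in growth selections of the I122L variant, as part of work on how in vivo protein folding probability shapes local fitness landscapes. In such selections, amidase activity is presumably coupled to host growth.
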