Addgene plasmid #129792: AmiE_I122L_pAG
Purpose: Constitutive expression plasmid used in the growth selections of AmiE I122L.
Depositing lab: Timothy Whitehead. Depositing organization: Michigan State University. Publication: Impact of In Vivo Protein Folding Probability on Local Fitness Landscapes. Faber MS, Wrenbeck EE, Azouz LR, Steiner PJ, Whitehead TA. Mol Biol Evol. 2019 Dec 1;36(12):2764-2777. doi: 10.1093/molbev/msz184. PubMed 31400199.
Backbone
  Vector backbone: pAG
  Backbone size w/o insert (bp): 3583
  Total vector size (bp): 4612
  Vector type: Bacterial Expression
Growth in bacteria
  Bacterial resistance: Ampicillin, 100 μg/mL
  Growth temperature: 37°C
  Growth strain: DH5alpha
  Copy number: Unknown
Gene/Insert
  Gene/Insert name: AmiE I122L
  Insert size (bp): 1029
Terms and licenses: Academic/Nonprofit Terms; Industry Terms: Not Available to Industry
How to cite: AmiE_I122L_pAG was a gift from Timothy Whitehead (Addgene plasmid # 129792 ; http://n2t.net/addgene:129792 ; RRID:Addgene_129792)
